Addgene plasmid #78342: pINDUCER20-hMYOG-3xHA (#733)
Purpose: Doxycycline-inducible lentiviral overexpression of human MYOG ORF with a 3xHA tag
Depositing lab: Matthew Alexander & Louis Kunkel. Depositing organization: Boston Children's Hospital.
Backbone
  Vector backbone: pInducer20 (Addgene plasmid #44012)
  Backbone manufacturer: Stephen Elledge
  Backbone size w/o insert (bp): 11791
  Total vector size (bp): 12541
  Vector type: Lentiviral
  Selectable markers: Neomycin (select with G418)
Growth in bacteria
  Bacterial resistance: Ampicillin, 100 μg/mL
  Growth temperature: 37°C
  Growth strain: NEB Stable
  Copy number: High Copy
Gene/Insert
  Gene/Insert name: MYOG (alt names: myogenin; myogenic factor 4)
  Species: H. sapiens (human)
  Insert size (bp): 672
  GenBank ID: NM_002479.5
  Entrez Gene: MYOG (a.k.a. MYF4, bHLHc3, myf-4)
  Promoter: TRE2
  Tag / fusion protein: 3x HA tag (C terminal on insert)
  Cloning method: Gateway Cloning
  Sequencing primers: 5′ CAAGGATGACGACGATAAG
Terms and licenses: Academic/Nonprofit Terms; Industry Terms: Not Available to Industry
Depositor comments: Please contact Dr. Alexander if you have any questions.
How to cite: pINDUCER20-hMYOG-3xHA (#733) was a gift from Matthew Alexander & Louis Kunkel (Addgene plasmid # 78342 ; http://n2t.net/addgene:78342 ; RRID:Addgene_78342)
