[The description below was written by a language model from this plasmid's Addgene catalogue record.]
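Description:
pINDUCER20-hMYOG-3xHA is a lentiviral transfer plasmid for doxycycline-inducible overexpression of human myogenin (MYOG, also known as myogenic factor 4 or MYF4), a basic helix-loop-helix transcription factor associated with skeletal muscle differentiation. It is built on the pInducer20 backbone, and the roughly 0.67 kb MYOG open reading frame was introduced by Gateway recombination, giving a total construct of about 12.5 kb. The coding sequence carries a triple HA epitope tag at its C terminus, which allows the induced protein to be detected or immunoprecipitated with anti-HA antibodies and distinguished from endogenous myogenin.

Expression of the insert is driven by the TRE2 promoter, a tetracycline-responsive element that is active only when a reverse tetracycline transactivator binds it in the presence of doxycycline, so transcription of MYOG-3xHA can be switched on and titrated in transduced cells. The record lists neomycin resistance as the mammalian selectable marker, allowing G418 selection of stably transduced populations. It does not include a feature table, so the arrangement of the transactivator cassette, LTRs, packaging signal and other viral elements in the backbone is not itemised here. In bacteria the plasmid is maintained as a high-copy, ampicillin-selected construct, with a recombination-deficient strain recommended, as is common for lentiviral vectors with repeated LTR sequences. Based on the stated purpose, the construct is suited to generating stable cell lines in which myogenin expression can be induced on demand.
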