>Addgene plasmid #78342 | pINDUCER20-hMYOG-3xHA (#733) | addgene partial sequence | sequence record 152288 | LNCX 5'-AGCTCGTTTAGTGAACCGTCAGATC-3'
CTCCATAGAAGACACCGGGACCGATCCAGCCTCCGCGGCCCCGAACTAGTCCAGTGTGGTGGAATTCTGC
AGATATCAACAAGTTTGTACAAAAAAGCAGGCTCCGCGGCCGCCCCCTTCACCGCCACCATGGAGCTGTA
TGAGACATCCCCCTACTTCTACCAGGAACCCCGCTTCTATGATGGGGAAAACTACCTGCCTGTCCACCTC
CAGGGCTTCGAACCACCAGGCTACGAGCGGACGGAGCTCACCCTGAGCCCCGAGGCCCCAGGGCCCCTTG
AGGACAAGGGGCTGGGGACCCCCGAGCACTGTCCAGGCCAGTGCCTGCCGTGGGCGTGTAAGGTGTGTAA
GAGGAAGTCGGTGTCCGTGGACCGGCGGCGGGCGGCCACACTGAGGGAGAAGCGCAGGCTCAAGAAGGTG
AATGAGGCCTTCGAGGCCCTGAAGAGAAGCACCCTGCTCAACCCCAACCAGCGGCTGCCCAAGGTGGAGA
TCCTGCGCAGTGCCATCCAGTACATCGAGCGCCTCCAGGCCCTGCTCAGCTCCCTCAACCAGGAGGAGCG
TGACCTCCGCTACCGGGGCGGG
