>Addgene plasmid #78342 | pINDUCER20-hMYOG-3xHA (#733) | addgene partial sequence | sequence record 152289 | hUBCpro-R 5'-CTAAGGCCGAGTCTTATGAGCAG-3'
GGCGGAGGATAGGACGCTCGCTGCGCCCTTCGTCTGACGTGGCAGCGCTCGCCGTGAGGAGGGGGGCGCC
CGCGGGAGGCGCCAAAACCCGGCGCGGAGGCCAGATCTTGGGTGGGTTACTCCAGACTGCCTTGGGAAAA
GCGCCTCCCCTACCCGGTAGAATTTCTAGTTTAATTAATCATTACTAAGCGTAGTCTGGGACGTCGTATG
GGTATTCGAACCGCGGGCCCTCTAGACTCGAGCGGCCGCCACTGTGCTGGATATCAACCACTTTGTACAA
GAAAGCTGGGTCGGCGCGCCCACCCTTCTATTAAGCGTAGTCAGGTACATCGTAAGGGTAAGCGTAATCC
GGAACGTCGTACGGATACGCGTAGTCTGGAACGTCATATGGGTACTCGAGGTTGGGCATGGTTTCATCTG
GGAAGGCCACAGACACATCTTCCACTGTGATGCTGTCCACGATGGAGGTGAGGGAGTGCAGGTTGTGGGC
ATCTGTAGGGTCAGCCGTGAGCAGATGATCCCCTGGGTTGGCGCTGAACTCCAGTGCACTGCCCCACTCT
GGACTGCAGGAGGCGCTGTGAGAGCTGCATTCGCTGGGCACCCCTGGCTGGGGCCCGCCCCCGCCCCGGT
AGCGGAGGTCACGCTCCTCCTGGTTGAGGGAGCTGAGCAGGGCCTGGAGGCGCTCGATGTACTGGATGGC
ACTGCGCAGGATCTCCACCTTGGGCAGCCGCTGGTTGGGGTTGAGCAGGGTGCTTCTCTTCAGGGCCTCG
AAGGCCTCATTCACCTTCTTGAGCCTGCGCTTCTCCCTCAGTGTGGCCGCCCGCCGCCGGTCCACGGACA
CCGACTTCCTCTTACACACCTTACACGCCCACGGCAGGCACTGGCCTGGACAGTGCTCGGG
