>Addgene plasmid #78342 | pINDUCER20-hMYOG-3xHA (#733) | depositor partial sequence | sequence record 152290 | Partial sequence of insert
GGCGGGGCCGACWGTCAGTGTGGTGGAATTCTGCAGATATCAACAAGTTTGTACAAAAAAGCAGGCTCCG
CGGCCGCCCCCTTCACCGCCACCATGGAGCTGTATGAGACATCCCCCTACTTCTACCAGGAACCCCGCTT
CTATGATGGGGAAAACTACCTGCCTGTCCACCTCCAGGGCTTCGAACCACCAGGCTACGAGCGGACGGAG
CTCACCCTGAGCCCCGAGGCCCCAGGGCCCCTTGAGGACAAGGGGCTGGGGACCCCCGAGCACTGTCCAG
GCCAGTGCCTGCCGTGGGCGTGTAAGGTGTGTAAGAGGAAGTCGGTGTCCGTGGACCGGCGGCGGGCGGC
CACACTGAGGGAGAAGCGCAGGCTCAAGAAGGTGAATGAGGCCTTCGAGGCCCTGAAGAGAAGCACCCTG
CTCAACCCCAACCAGCGGCTGCCCAAGGTGGAGATCCTGCGCAGTGCCATCCAGTACATCGAGCGCCTCC
AGGCCCTGCTCAGCTCCCTCAACCAGGAGGAGCGTGACCTCCGCTACCGGGGCGGGGGCGGGCCCCAGCC
AGGGGTGCCCAGCGAATGCAGCTCTCACAGCGCCTCCTGCAGTCCAGAGTGGGGCAGTGCACTGGAGTTC
AGCGCCAACCCAGGGGATCATCTGCTCACGGCTGACCCTACAGATGCCCACAACCTGCACTCCCTCACCT
CCATCGTGGACAGCATCACAGTGGAAGATGTGTCTGTGGCCTTCCCAGATGAAACCATGCCCAACCTCGA
GTACCCATATGACGTTCCAGACTACGCGTATCCGTACGACGTTCCGGATTACGCTTACCCTTACGATGTA
CCTGACTACGCTTAATAGAAGGGTGGGCGCGCCGACCCAGCTTTCTTGTACAAAGTGGTTGATATCCAGC
ACAGTGGCGGCCGCTCGAGTCTAGAGGGCCCGCGGTTCGAATACCCATACGACGTCCCAGACTACGCTTA
GTAATGATTAATTAAACTAGAAATTCTACCGGGTAGGGGAGGCGCTTTTCCA
